>Addgene plasmid #32588 | pENTR-L3-LucmiR-EGFP-L2 | depositor full sequence | sequence record 37930 | pENTR-L3-LucmiR-EGFP-L2 sequence 3679 bps
TTGTACAAAGTTGGCATTATAAGAAAGCATTGCTTATCAATTTGTTGCAACGAACAGGTCACTATCAGTC
AAAATAAAATCATTATTTGCCATCCAGCTGCAGGGCGGCCGCGATATCCCCTATAGTGAGTCGTATTACA
TGGTCATAGCTGTTTCCTGGCAGCTCTGGCCCGTGTCTCAAAATCTCTGATGTTACATTGCACAAGATAA
AAATATATCATCATGAACAATAAAACTGTCTGCTTACATAAACAGTAATACAAGGGGTGTTATGAGCCAT
ATTCAACGGGAAACGTCGAGGCCGCGATTAAATTCCAACATGGATGCTGATTTATATGGGTATAAATGGG
CTCGCGATAATGTCGGGCAATCAGGTGCGACAATCTATCGCTTGTATGGGAAGCCCGATGCGCCAGAGTT
GTTTCTGAAACATGGCAAAGGTAGCGTTGCCAATGATGTTACAGATGAGATGGTCAGACTAAACTGGCTG
ACGGAATTTATGCCTCTTCCGACCATCAAGCATTTTATCCGTACTCCTGATGATGCATGGTTACTCACCA
CTGCGATCCCCGGAAAAACAGCATTCCAGGTATTAGAAGAATATCCTGATTCAGGTGAAAATATTGTTGA
TGCGCTGGCAGTGTTCCTGCGCCGGTTGCATTCGATTCCTGTTTGTAATTGTCCTTTTAACAGCGATCGC
GTATTTCGTCTCGCTCAGGCGCAATCACGAATGAATAACGGTTTGGTTGATGCGAGTGATTTTGATGACG
AGCGTAATGGCTGGCCTGTTGAACAAGTCTGGAAAGAAATGCATAAACTTTTGCCATTCTCACCGGATTC
AGTCGTCACTCATGGTGATTTCTCACTTGATAACCTTATTTTTGACGAGGGGAAATTAATAGGTTGTATT
GATGTTGGACGAGTCGGAATCGCAGACCGATACCAGGATCTTGCCATCCTATGGAACTGCCTCGGTGAGT
TTTCTCCTTCATTACAGAAACGGCTTTTTCAAAAATATGGTATTGATAATCCTGATATGAATAAATTGCA
GTTTCATTTGATGCTCGATGAGTTTTTCTAATCAGAATTGGTTAATTGGTTGTAACACTGGCAGAGCATT
ACGCTGACTTGACGGGACGGCGCAAGCTCATGACCAAAATCCCTTAACGTGAGTTACGCGTCGTTCCACT
GAGCGTCAGACCCCGTAGAAAAGATCAAAGGATCTTCTTGAGATCCTTTTTTTCTGCGCGTAATCTGCTG
CTTGCAAACAAAAAAACCACCGCTACCAGCGGTGGTTTGTTTGCCGGATCAAGAGCTACCAACTCTTTTT
CCGAAGGTAACTGGCTTCAGCAGAGCGCAGATACCAAATACTGTTCTTCTAGTGTAGCCGTAGTTAGGCC
ACCACTTCAAGAACTCTGTAGCACCGCCTACATACCTCGCTCTGCTAATCCTGTTACCAGTGGCTGCTGC
CAGTGGCGATAAGTCGTGTCTTACCGGGTTGGACTCAAGACGATAGTTACCGGATAAGGCGCAGCGGTCG
GGCTGAACGGGGGGTTCGTGCACACAGCCCAGCTTGGAGCGAACGACCTACACCGAACTGAGATACCTAC
AGCGTGAGCTATGAGAAAGCGCCACGCTTCCCGAAGGGAGAAAGGCGGACAGGTATCCGGTAAGCGGCAG
GGTCGGAACAGGAGAGCGCACGAGGGAGCTTCCAGGGGGAAACGCCTGGTATCTTTATAGTCCTGTCGGG
TTTCGCCACCTCTGACTTGAGCGTCGATTTTTGTGATGCTCGTCAGGGGGGCGGAGCCTATGGAAAAACG
CCAGCAACGCGGCCTTTTTACGGTTCCTGGCCTTTTGCTGGCCTTTTGCTCACATGTTCTTTCCTGCGTT
ATCCCCTGATTCTGTGGATAACCGTATTACCGCCTTTGAGTGAGCTGATACCGCTCGCCGCAGCCGAACG
ACCGAGCGCAGCGAGTCAGTGAGCGAGGAAGCGGAAGAGCGCCCAATACGCAAACCGCCTCTCCCCGCGC
GTTGGCCGATTCATTAATGCAGCTGGCACGACAGGTTTCCCGACTGGAAAGCGGGCAGTGAGCGCAACGC
AATTAATACGCGTACCGCTAGCCAGGAAGAGTTTGTAGAAACGCAAAAAGGCCATCCGTCAGGATGGCCT
TCTGCTTAGTTTGATGCCTGGCAGTTTATGGCGGGCGTCCTGCCCGCCACCCTCCGGGCCGTTGCTTCAC
AACGTTCAAATCCGCTCCCGGCGGATTTGTCCTACTCAGGAGAGCGTTCACCGACAAACAACAGATAAAA
CGAAAGGCCCAGTCTTCCGACTGAGCCTTTCGTTTTATTTGATGCCTGGCAGTTCCCTACTCTCGCGTTA
ACGCTAGCATGGATGTTTTCCCAGTCACGACGTTGTAAAACGACGGCCAGTCTTAAGCTCGGGCCCCAAA
TAATGATTTTATTTTGACTGATAGTGACCTGTTCGTTGCAACAAATTGATGAGCAATGCTTTTTTATAAT
GCCAACTTTGTATAATAAAGTTGCTTAAGGTAGCCTTGCAGAAGTTGGTCGTGAGGCACTGGGCAGGTAA
GTATCAAGGTTACAAGACAGGTTTAAGGAGACCAATAGAAACTGGGCTTGTCGAGACAGAGAAGACTCTT
GCGTTTCGGTCGACTTCTAGAGCTCTGGAGGCTTGCTGAAGGCTGTATGCTGATTTGTATTCAGCCCATA
TCGGTTTTGGCCACTGACTGACCGATATGGTGAATACAAATCAGGACACAAGGCCTGTTACTAGCACTCA
CATGGAACAAATGGCCGAATTCGGCGCTAGCTGCTGATATCGCATACGCGTGGACCAGATAGGCACCTAT
TGGTCTTACTGACATCCACTTTGCCTTTCTCTCCACAGGTGTCGGTACCGCGGGCCCGGGATCCACCGGT
CGCCACCATGGTGAGCAAGGGCGAGGAGCTGTTCACCGGGGTGGTGCCCATCCTGGTCGAGCTGGACGGC
GACGTAAACGGCCACAAGTTCAGCGTGTCCGGCGAGGGCGAGGGCGATGCCACCTACGGCAAGCTGACCC
TGAAGTTCATCTGCACCACCGGCAAGCTGCCCGTGCCCTGGCCCACCCTCGTGACCACCCTGACCTACGG
CGTGCAGTGCTTCAGCCGCTACCCCGACCACATGAAGCAGCACGACTTCTTCAAGTCCGCCATGCCCGAA
GGCTACGTCCAGGAGCGCACCATCTTCTTCAAGGACGACGGCAACTACAAGACCCGCGCCGAGGTGAAGT
TCGAGGGCGACACCCTGGTGAACCGCATCGAGCTGAAGGGCATCGACTTCAAGGAGGACGGCAACATCCT
GGGGCACAAGCTGGAGTACAACTACAACAGCCACAACGTCTATATCATGGCCGACAAGCAGAAGAACGGC
ATCAAGGTGAACTTCAAGATCCGCCACAACATCGAGGACGGCAGCGTGCAGCTCGCCGACCACTACCAGC
AGAACACCCCCATCGGCGACGGCCCCGTGCTGCTGCCCGACAACCACTACCTGAGCACCCAGTCCGCCCT
GAGCAAAGACCCCAACGAGAAGCGCGATCACATGGTCCTGCTGGAGTTCGTGACCGCCGCCGGGATCACT
CTCGGCATGGACGAGCTGTACAAGTAATACCCAGCTTTC
Features (pLannotate 1.2.2; 15 found; start..end, strand, type, name):
    120..138     -  promoter       T7 promoter: promoter for bacteriophage T7 RNA polymerase
    272..1081    +  CDS            KanR: aminoglycoside phosphotransferase; aph(3')-Ia; confers resistance to kanamycin in bacteria or G418 (Geneticin®) in eukaryotes
   1228..1816    +  rep_origin     ori: high-copy-number ColE1/pMB1/pBR322/pUC origin of replication
   1999..2091    +  CDS            lacI (fragment): lac repressor; lacI; The lac repressor binds to the lac operator to inhibit transcription in E. coli. This inhibition can be relieved by adding lactose or isopropyl-β-D-thiogalactopyranoside (IPTG).
   2146..2173    -  terminator     rrnB T2 terminator: transcription terminator T2 from the E. coli rrnB gene
   2305..2348    +  terminator     rrnB T1 terminator: Escherichia coli rrnB; transcription terminator T1 from the E. coli rrnB gene
   2395..2431    -  CDS            lacZα (fragment): LacZα fragment of β-galactosidase; lacZ fragment
   2448..2543    +  protein_bind   attL3: mutant version of attL; recombination site for the Gateway® LR reaction LR Clonase™
   2587..2667    +  intron         chimeric intron (fragment): chimera between introns from human β-globin and immunoglobulin heavy chain genes
   2685..2711    +  ncRNA          5' miR-155: sequence upstream of the precursor of mouse miR-155 microRNA (Uva et al., 2013) miRNA
   2775..2816    +  ncRNA          3' miR-155: sequence downstream of the precursor of mouse miR-155 microRNA (Uva et al., 2013) miRNA
   2858..2908    +  intron         chimeric intron (fragment): chimera between introns from human β-globin and immunoglobulin heavy chain genes
   2913..2940    +  misc_feature   MCS (fragment): multiple cloning site
   2948..3667    +  CDS            EGFP: the original enhanced GFP (Yang et al., 1996) mammalian codon-optimized
   3669..89      -  protein_bind   attL2 (across the origin): mutant version of attL; recombination site for the Gateway® LR reaction LR Clonase™
