[The description below was written by a language model from this plasmid's Addgene catalogue record and pLannotate feature annotations shown in this document.]
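Description:
pENTR-L3-LucmiR-EGFP-L2 is a 3,679 bp Gateway entry clone built on the Invitrogen pDONR221 P3-P2 backbone, intended as a modular building block for MultiSite Gateway assembly rather than for direct expression. It is maintained in E. coli through a high-copy ColE1/pUC-type origin and selected with kanamycin via the aph(3')-Ia resistance gene. As in other pDONR-derived entry vectors, rrnB T1 and T2 terminators sit upstream of the recombination cassette to insulate it from read-through transcription, and a T7 promoter lies beyond the attL2 end. Small lacI and lacZα fragments are annotated as backbone remnants.

The payload lies between attL3 and attL2 sites, which direct LR recombination into a defined position of a destination vector alongside other entry clones. It consists of an artificial microRNA embedded in an intron, followed by an EGFP coding sequence. The two halves of a chimeric β-globin/immunoglobulin heavy chain intron flank mouse miR-155 5' and 3' arm sequences, which frame a hairpin targeting luciferase. A short multiple cloning site remnant separates the intron from EGFP. When transcribed, the intron is spliced out and processed to release the miRNA, while the spliced message encodes EGFP, so fluorescence marks cells expressing the knockdown cassette. No promoter or polyadenylation signal is annotated within the att-flanked region, so these presumably must be supplied by partner entry clones or the destination vector.

The cassette was amplified from pSM155-Luc-GFP with att-tailed primers and recombined into the donor vector. It belongs to a toolbox for rapid construction of viral vectors that raise or lower neuronal gene expression in vivo. A luciferase-directed miRNA would typically serve as a non-targeting control there, although the record does not state this role explicitly.
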