Addgene plasmid #32588: pENTR-L3-LucmiR-EGFP-L2
Depositing lab: Matthew Nolan. Depositing organization: University of Edinburgh. Publication: A Molecular Toolbox for Rapid Generation of Viral Vectors to Up- or Down-Regulate Neuronal Gene Expression in vivo. White MD, Milne RV, Nolan MF. Front Mol Neurosci. 2011;4:8. Epub 2011 Jul 4. 10.3389/fnmol.2011.00008 PubMed 21772812.
Backbone
  Vector backbone: pDONR221 P3-P2
  Backbone manufacturer: Invitrogen
  Vector type: Gateway cloning vector
Growth in bacteria
  Bacterial resistance: Kanamycin, 50 μg/mL
  Growth temperature: 30°C
  Growth strain: Stbl2
  Copy number: High Copy
Gene/Insert
  Gene/Insert name: Intronic Luciferase miRNA and EGFP
  Cloning method: Gateway Cloning
  Sequencing primers: 5′ M13 Forward
Resource information
  A portion of this plasmid was derived from a plasmid made by: pSM155-Luc-GFP was provided by Guangwei Du, University of Texas Health Science Center, Houston. A cassette containing the intronic Luciferase miRNA upstream of EGFP was then amplified with PCR primers containing att sites and recombined to generate the entry vector.
Terms and licenses: Academic/Nonprofit Terms; Industry Terms: Not Available to Industry
Depositor comments: LucmiRNA atttgtattcagcccatatcgg Du, G., Yonekubo, J., Zeng, Y., Osisami, M., and Frohman, M. A. (2006). Design of expression vectors for RNA interference based on miRNAs and RNA splicing. FEBS J. 273, 5421–5427.
How to cite: pENTR-L3-LucmiR-EGFP-L2 was a gift from Matthew Nolan (Addgene plasmid # 32588 ; http://n2t.net/addgene:32588 ; RRID:Addgene_32588)
