>Addgene plasmid #32588 | pENTR-L3-LucmiR-EGFP-L2 | addgene partial sequence | sequence record 39016 | M13rev
CGCGGCCGCCCTGCAGCTGGATGGCAAATAATGATTTTATTTTGACTGATAGTGACCTGTTCGTTGCAAC
AAATTGATAAGCAATGCTTTCTTATAATGCCAACTTTGTACAAGAAAGCTGGGTATTACTTGTACAGCTC
GTCCATGCCGAGAGTGATCCCGGCGGCGGTCACGAACTCCAGCAGGACCATGTGATCGCGCTTCTCGTTG
GGGTCTTTGCTCAGGGCGGACTGGGTGCTCAGGTAGTGGTTGTCGGGCAGCAGCACGGGGCCGTCGCCGA
TGGGGGTGTTCTGCTGGTAGTGGTCGGCGAGCTGCACGCTGCCGTCCTCGATGTTGTGGCGGATCTTGAA
GTTCACCTTGATGCCGTTCTTCTGCTTGTCGGCCATGATATAGACGTTGTGGCTGTTGTAGTTGTACTCC
AGCTTGTGCCCCAGGATGTTGCCGTCCTCCTTGAAGTCGATGCCCTTCAGCTCGATGCGGTTCACCAGGG
TGTCGCCCTCGAACTTCACCTCGGCGCGGGTCTTGTAGTTGCCGTCGTCCTTGAAGAAGATGGTGCGCTC
CTGGACGTAGCCTTCGGGCATGGCGGACTTGAAGAAGTCGTGCTGCTTCATGTGGTCGGGGTAGCGGCTG
AAGCACTGCACGCCGTAGGTCAGGGTGGTCACGAGGGTGGGCCAGGGCACGGGCAGCTTGCCGGTGGTGC
AGATGAACTTCAGGGTCAGCTTGCCGTAGGTGGCATCGCCCTCGCCCTCGCCGGACACGCTGAACTTGTG
GCCGTTTACGTCGCCGTCCAGCTCGACA
