>Addgene plasmid #32588 | pENTR-L3-LucmiR-EGFP-L2 | addgene partial sequence | sequence record 39017 | M13pUC-Fwd 5'-CCCAGTCACGACGTTGTAAAACG-3'
ATGATTTTATTTTGACTGATAGTGACCTGTTCGTTGCAACAAATTGATGAGCAATGCTTTTTTATAATGC
CAACTTTGTATAATAAAGTTGCTAAGGTAGCCTTGCAGAAGTTGGTCGTGAGGCACTGGGCAGGTAAGTA
TCAAGGTTACAAGACAGGTTTAAGGAGACCAATAGAAACTGGGCTTGTCGAGACAGAGAAGACTCTTGCG
TTTCGGTCGACTTCTAGAGCTCTGGAGGCTTGCTGAAGGCTGTATGCTGATTTGTATTCAGCCCATATCG
GTTTTGGCCACTGACTGACCGATATGGTGAATACAAATCAGGACACAAGGCCTGTTACTAGCACTCACAT
GGAACAAATGGCCGAATTCGGCGCTAGCTGCTGATATCGCATACGCGTGGACCAGATAGGCACCTATTGG
TCTTACTGACATCCACTTTGCCTTTCTCTCCACAGGTGTCGGTACCGCGGGCCCGGGATCCACCGGTCGC
CACCATGGTGAGCAAGGGCGAGGAGCTGTTCACCGGGGTGGTGCCCATCCTGGTCGAGCTGGACGGCGAC
GTAAACGGCCACAAGTTCAGCGTGTCCGGCGAGGGCGAGGGCGATGCCACCTACGGCAAGCTGACCCTGA
AGTTCATCTGCACCACCGGCAAGCTGCCCGTGCCCTGGCC
